Addgene plasmid #111881: pNAS1b split mCherry 14-3-3σ
Purpose: (Empty Backbone) Mode #2 phosphosite expression (split mCherry, using 14-3-3σ binding domain)
Depositing lab: Jesse Rinehart. Depositing organization: Yale University. Publication: Encoding human serine phosphopeptides in bacteria for proteome-wide identification of phosphorylation-dependent interactions. Barber KW, Muir P, Szeligowski RV, Rogulina S, Gerstein M, Sampson JR, Isaacs FJ, Rinehart J. Nat Biotechnol. 2018 Aug;36(7):638-644. doi: 10.1038/nbt.4150. Epub 2018 Jun 11. PubMed 29889213.
Backbone
  Vector backbone: pNAS1b
  Backbone size (bp): 5500
  Vector type: Bacterial Expression
  Tag / fusion protein: Split mCherry system: 14-3-3σ fused to C-terminal split mCherry; phosphosite empty cassette fused to N-terminal split mCherry. (N terminal on backbone)
Growth in bacteria
  Bacterial resistance: Ampicillin, 100 μg/mL
  Growth temperature: 37°C
  Growth strain: DH5alpha
  Copy number: Unknown
Gene/Insert
  Cloning method: Restriction Enzyme
Terms and licenses: Academic/Nonprofit Terms; Industry Terms: Not Available to Industry
Depositor comments: Backbone originally described in Sawyer, et al, Designed Phosphoprotein Recognition in Escherichia coli, 2014.
How to cite: pNAS1b split mCherry 14-3-3σ was a gift from Jesse Rinehart (Addgene plasmid # 111881 ; http://n2t.net/addgene:111881 ; RRID:Addgene_111881)
