[The description below was written by a language model from this plasmid's Addgene catalogue record and pLannotate feature annotations shown in this document.]
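Description:
pNAS1b split mCherry 14-3-3σ is a bacterial expression plasmid of about 5.5 kb, built on the pNAS1b backbone and deposited as an empty backbone for "Mode #2" phosphosite expression. It is maintained in E. coli under ampicillin selection (β-lactamase with its own promoter). The feature table identifies a p15A origin, a medium-copy replicon compatible with ColE1-type plasmids, which would allow co-maintenance with additional plasmids; short fragments annotated as RSF ori and bom flank it. The catalogue itself lists copy number as unknown.

The plasmid carries two independently regulated expression units that together form a split-mCherry complementation reporter. In the first, an araBAD promoter, controlled by the divergently transcribed araC regulator and therefore arabinose-inducible, drives human 14-3-3σ (SFN), a phosphoserine-binding protein. It is fused at its C-terminus to a short Discosoma-derived fluorescent protein fragment (auto-annotated as Blue102, corresponding to the C-terminal mCherry half described in the catalogue) and a His tag, followed by rrnB T1 and T2 terminators. In the second, a PLtetO-1 promoter, a lambda PL derivative bearing tet operator sites, drives a longer mCherry-family fragment representing the N-terminal half, ending at an rrnB T1 terminator. According to the record, this half is fused to an empty cassette into which candidate phosphosite sequences are inserted by restriction cloning.

The intended logic is that binding of 14-3-3σ to a phosphorylated peptide brings the two mCherry halves together and restores red fluorescence. This gives a readout of phosphorylation-dependent interactions in bacteria, in keeping with the associated work on encoding human serine phosphopeptides in E. coli. The components needed for phosphoserine incorporation are not annotated on this plasmid.
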