Features (pLannotate 1.2.2; 16 found; start..end, strand, type, name):
     75..818     +  CDS            SFN (sequence withheld): 1433S_HUMAN - Also known as HME1. Experimental evidence at protein level: Swiss-Prot protein existence level 1. p53-regulated inhibitor of G2/M progression. From Homo sapiens (Human).
    849..1079    +  CDS            Blue102 (fragment): Blue102 is a fluorescent protein published in 2010, derived from Discosoma sp..
   1080..1097    +  CDS            7xHis (fragment): 6xHis affinity tag
   1198..1313    +  ncRNA          5S rRNA: Accession: RF00001 - 5S ribosomal RNA
   1317..1403    +  terminator     rrnB T1 terminator: Escherichia coli rrnB; transcription terminator T1 from the E. coli rrnB gene
   1495..1522    +  terminator     rrnB T2 terminator: transcription terminator T2 from the E. coli rrnB gene
   1552..1615    +  promoter       AmpR promoter: bla
   1616..2476    +  CDS            AmpR: β-lactamase; bla; confers resistance to ampicillin, carbenicillin, and related antibiotics
   2622..2695    +  promoter       PLtetO-1 promoter: modified phage lambda PL promoter with tet operator sites (Lutz and Bujard, 1997)
   2732..3223    +  CDS            RDSmCherry0.1 (fragment): RDSmCherry0.1 is a basic (constitutively fluorescent) red fluorescent protein published in 2017, derived from Discosoma sp..
   3302..3388    +  terminator     rrnB T1 terminator: Escherichia coli rrnB; transcription terminator T1 from the E. coli rrnB gene
   3408..3434    +  misc_feature   bom (fragment): basis of mobility region from pBR322
   3533..3588    -  rep_origin     RSF ori (fragment): Plasmids containing the RSF 1030 origin of replication can be propagated in E. coli cells that contain additional plasmids with compatible origins.
   3676..4221    -  rep_origin     p15A ori: Plasmids containing the medium-copy-number p15A origin of replication can be propagated in E. coli cells that contain a second plasmid with the ColE1 origin.
   4369..5247    -  CDS            araC: L-arabinose regulatory protein; araC
   5274..41      +  promoter       araBAD promoter (across the origin): araBAD; promoter of the L-arabinose operon of E. coli; the araC regulatory gene is transcribed in the opposite direction (Guzman et al., 1995)
>Addgene plasmid #111881 | pNAS1b split mCherry 14-3-3σ | depositor full sequence | sequence record 210391 | pNAS1b split mCherry 14-3-3σ sequence 5517 bps
TACCTGACGCTTTTTATCGCAACTCTCTACTGTTTCTCCATACCCGTTTTTTGGGCTAACAGGAGGAATT
ACAT
[744 nt withheld, positions 75-818]
GAGCTCGGAGCGGCTGCAGGAGGAAGCGGAGGCGCGCTGAAGGGCGAGATCAAGCAGAGGCTGAAGCTGA
AGGACGGCGGCCACTACGACGCTGAGGTCAAGACCACCTACAAGGCCAAGAAGCCCGTGCAACTGCCCGG
CGCCTACAACGTCAACATCAAGTTGGACATCACCTCCCACAACGAGGACTACACCATCGTGGAACAGTAC
GAACGCGCCGAGGGCCGCCACTCCACCGGCGGCATGGACGAGCTGTACAAGCATCACCATCACCATCACT
AATTATAACAGCTCTTGGCTGTTTTGGCGGATGAGAGAAGATTTTCAGCCTGATACAGATTAAATCAGAA
CGCAGAAGCGGTCTGATAAAACAGAATTTGCCTGGCGGCAGTAGCGCGGTGGTCCCACCTGACCCCATGC
CGAACTCAGAAGTGAAACGCCGTAGCGCCGATGGTAGTGTGGGGTCTCCCCATGCGAGAGTAGGGAACTG
CCAGGCATCAAATAAAACGAAAGGCTCAGTCGAAAGACTGGGCCTTTCGTTTTATCTGTTGTTTGTCGGT
GAACGCTCTCCTGAGTAGGACAAATCCGCCGGGAGCGGATTTGAACGTTGCGAAGCAACGGCCCGGAGGG
TGGCGGGCAGGACGCCCGCCATAAACTGCCAGGCATCAAATTAAGCAGAAGGCCATCCTGACGGATGGCC
TTTTTGCGTTTCTACAAACTCCTCGAGTTCAAATATGTATCCGCTCATGAGACAATAACCCTGATAAATG
CTTCAATAATATTGAAAAAGGAAGAGTATGAGTATTCAACATTTCCGTGTCGCCCTTATTCCCTTTTTTG
CGGCATTTTGCCTTCCTGTTTTTGCTCACCCAGAAACGCTGGTGAAAGTAAAAGATGCTGAAGATCAGTT
GGGTGCACGAGTGGGTTACATCGAACTGGATCTCAACAGCGGTAAGATCCTTGAGAGTTTTCGCCCCGAA
GAACGTTTTCCAATGATGAGCACTTTTAAAGTTCTGCTATGTGGCGCGGTATTATCCCGTGTTGACGCCG
GGCAAGAGCAACTCGGTCGCCGCATACACTATTCTCAGAATGACTTGGTTGAGTACTCACCAGTCACAGA
AAAGCATCTTACGGATGGCATGACAGTAAGAGAATTATGCAGTGCTGCCATAACCATGAGTGATAACACT
GCGGCCAACTTACTTCTGACAACGATCGGAGGACCGAAGGAGCTAACCGCTTTTTTGCACAACATGGGGG
ATCATGTAACTCGCCTTGATCGTTGGGAACCGGAGCTGAATGAAGCCATACCAAACGACGAGCGTGACAC
CACGATGCCTGTAGCAATGGCAACAACGTTGCGCAAACTATTAACTGGCGAACTACTTACTCTAGCTTCC
CGGCAACAATTAATAGACTGGATGGAGGCGGATAAAGTTGCAGGACCACTTCTGCGCTCGGCCCTTCCGG
CTGGCTGGTTTATTGCTGATAAATCTGGAGCCGGTGAGCGTGGGTCTCGCGGTATCATTGCAGCACTGGG
GCCAGATGGTAAGCCCTCCCGTATCGTAGTTATCTACACGACGGGGAGTCAGGCAACTATGGATGAACGA
AATAGACAGATCGCTGAGATAGGTGCCTCACTGATTAAGCATTGGTAACTGTCAGACCAAGTTTACTCAT
ATATACTTTAGATTGATTTAAAACTTCATTTTTAATTTAAAAGGATCTAGGTGAAGATCCTTTTTGATAA
TCTCATGACCAAAATCCCTTAACGTGAGTTTTCGTTCCACTGAGCGAAGATCTTCCCTATCAGTGATAGA
GATTGACATCCCTATCAGTGATAGAGATACTGAGCACATCAGCAGGACGCACTGACCGAATTCATTAAAG
AGGAGAAAGGTTCCATGGCATCCGTGAGCAAGGGCGAGGAGGATAACATGGCCATCATCAAGGAGTTCAT
GCGCTTCAAGGTGCACATGGAGGGCTCCGTGAACGGCCACGAGTTCGAGATCGAGGGCGAGGGCGAGGGC
CGCCCCTACGAGGGCACCCAGACCGCCAAGCTGAAGGTGACCAAGGGTGGCCCCCTGCCCTTCGCCTGGG
ACATCCTGTCCCCTCAGTTCATGTACGGCTCCAAGGCCTACGTGAAGCACCCCGCCGACATCCCCGACTA
CTTGAAGCTGTCCTTCCCCGAGGGCTTCAAGTGGGAGCGCGTGATGAACTTCGAGGACGGCGGCGTGGTG
ACCGTGACCCAGGACTCCTCCCTGCAGGACGGCGAGTTCATCTACAAGGTGAAGCTGCGCGGCACCAACT
TCCCCTCCGACGGCCCCGTAATGCAGAAGAAGACCATGGGCTGGGAGGCCTCCTCCGAGCGGATGTACCC
CGAGGACGGTGGCTCTGGCTCTGGGTCGACTGGTGGTACCGGCGCCAAATCTGACAAGCTTTAACAGCTG
ATTAAGCTACATGGTACGCGTGCTGCCAGGCATCAAATAAAACGAAAGGCTCAGTCGAAAGACTGGGCCT
TTCGTTTTATCTGTTGTTTGTCGGTGAACGCTCTCCTGAGTAGGACAAATCCGCCGCCCTCCTAGGATCA
GCGCTAGCGGAGTGTATACTGGCTTACTATGTTGGCACTGATGAGGGTGTCAGTGAAGTGCTTCATGTGG
CAGGAGAAAAAAGGCTGCACCGGTGCGTCAGCAGAATATGTGATACAGGATATATTCCGCTTCCTCGCTC
ACTGACTCGCTACGCTCGGTCGTTCGACTGCGGCGAGCGGAAATGGCTTACGAACGGGGCGGAGATTTCC
TGGAAGATGCCAGGAAGATACTTAACAGGGAAGTGAGAGGGCCGCGGCAAAGCCGTTTTTCCATAGGCTC
CGCCCCCCTGACAAGCATCACGAAATCTGACGCTCAAATCAGTGGTGGCGAAACCCGACAGGACTATAAA
GATACCAGGCGTTTCCCCCTGGCGGCTCCCTCGTGCGCTCTCCTGTTCCTGCCTTTCGGTTTACCGGTGT
CATTCCGCTGTTATGGCCGCGTTTGTCTCATTCCACGCCTGACACTCAGTTCCGGGTAGGCAGTTCGCTC
CAAGCTGGACTGTATGCACGAACCCCCCGTTCAGTCCGACCGCTGCGCCTTATCCGGTAACTATCGTCTT
GAGTCCAACCCGGAAAGACATGCAAAAGCACCACTGGCAGCAGCCACTGGTAATTGATTTAGAGGAGTTA
GTCTTGAAGTCATGCGCCGGTTAAGGCTAAACTGAAAGGACAAGTTTTGGTGACTGCGCTCCTCCAAGCC
AGTTACCTCGGTTCAAAGAGTTGGTAGCTCAGAGAACCTTCGAAAAACCGCCCTGCAAGGCGGTTTTTTC
GTTTTCAGAGCAAGAGATTACGCGCAGACCAAAACGATCTCAAGAAGATCATCTTATTAACTGCAGAGAT
CAATTCGCGCGCGAAGGCGAAGCGGCATGCTGCATAATGTGCCTGTCAAATGGACGAAGCAGGGATTCTG
CAAACCCTATGCTACTCCGTCAAGCCGTCAATTGTCTGATTCGTTACCAATTATGACAACTTGACGGCTA
CATCATTCACTTTTTCTTCACAACCGGCACGGAACTCGCTCGGGCTGGCCCCGGTGCATTTTTTAAATAC
CCGCGAGAAATAGAGTTGATCGTCAAAACCAACATTGCGACCGACGGTGGCGATAGGCATCCGGGTGGTG
CTCAAAAGCAGCTTCGCCTGGCTGATACGTTGGTCCTCGCGCCAGCTTAAGACGCTAATCCCTAACTGCT
GGCGGAAAAGATGTGACAGACGCGACGGCGACAAGCAAACATGCTGTGCGACGCTGGCGATATCAAAATT
GCTGTCTGCCAGGTGATCGCTGATGTACTGACAAGCCTCGCGTACCCGATTATCCATCGGTGGATGGAGC
GACTCGTTAATCGCTTCCATGCGCCGCAGTAACAATTGCTCAAGCAGATTTATCGCCAGCAGCTCCGAAT
AGCGCCCTTCCCCTTGCCCGGCGTTAATGATTTGCCCAAACAGGTCGCTGAAATGCGGCTGGTGCGCTTC
ATCCGGGCGAAAGAACCCCGTATTGGCAAATATTGACGGCCAGTTAAGCCATTCATGCCAGTAGGCGCGC
GGACGAAAGTAAACCCACTGGTGATACCATTCGCGAGCCTCCGGATGACGACCGTAGTGATGAATCTCTC
CTGGCGGGAACAGCAAAATATCACCCGGTCGGCAAACAAATTCTCGTCCCTGATTTTTCACCACCCCCTG
ACCGCGAATGGTGAGATTGAGAATATAACCTTTCATTCCCAGCGGTCGGTCGATAAAAAAATCGAGATAA
CCGTTGGCCTCAATCGGCGTTAAACCCGCCACCAGATGGGCATTAAACGAGTATCCCGGCAGCAGGGGAT
CATTTTGCGCTTCAGCCATACTTTTCATACTCCCGCCATTCAGAGAAGAAACCAATTGTCCATATTGCAT
CAGACATTGCCGTCACTGCGTCTTTTACTGGCTCTTCTCGCTAACCAAACCGGTAACCCCGCTTATTAAA
AGCATTCTGTAACAAAGCGGGACCAAAGCCATGACAAAAACGCGTAACAAAAGTGTCTATAATCACGGCA
GAAAAGTCCACATTGATTATTTGCACGGCGTCACACTTTGCTATGCCATAGCATTTTTATCCATAAGATT
AGCGGATCC
