Features (pLannotate 1.2.2; 16 found; start..end, strand, type, name):
     75..818     +  CDS            SFN (sequence withheld): 1433S_HUMAN - Also known as HME1. Experimental evidence at protein level: Swiss-Prot protein existence level 1. p53-regulated inhibitor of G2/M progression. From Homo sapiens (Human).
    849..1079    +  CDS            Blue102 (fragment): Blue102 is a fluorescent protein published in 2010, derived from Discosoma sp..
   1080..1097    +  CDS            7xHis (fragment): 6xHis affinity tag
   1198..1313    +  ncRNA          5S rRNA: Accession: RF00001 - 5S ribosomal RNA
   1317..1403    +  terminator     rrnB T1 terminator: Escherichia coli rrnB; transcription terminator T1 from the E. coli rrnB gene
   1495..1522    +  terminator     rrnB T2 terminator: transcription terminator T2 from the E. coli rrnB gene
   1552..1615    +  promoter       AmpR promoter: bla
   1616..2476    +  CDS            AmpR: β-lactamase; bla; confers resistance to ampicillin, carbenicillin, and related antibiotics
   2622..2695    +  promoter       PLtetO-1 promoter: modified phage lambda PL promoter with tet operator sites (Lutz and Bujard, 1997)
   2732..3223    +  CDS            RDSmCherry0.1 (fragment): RDSmCherry0.1 is a basic (constitutively fluorescent) red fluorescent protein published in 2017, derived from Discosoma sp..
   3302..3388    +  terminator     rrnB T1 terminator: Escherichia coli rrnB; transcription terminator T1 from the E. coli rrnB gene
   3408..3434    +  misc_feature   bom (fragment): basis of mobility region from pBR322
   3533..3588    -  rep_origin     RSF ori (fragment): Plasmids containing the RSF 1030 origin of replication can be propagated in E. coli cells that contain additional plasmids with compatible origins.
   3676..4221    -  rep_origin     p15A ori: Plasmids containing the medium-copy-number p15A origin of replication can be propagated in E. coli cells that contain a second plasmid with the ColE1 origin.
   4369..5247    -  CDS            araC: L-arabinose regulatory protein; araC
   5274..41      +  promoter       araBAD promoter (across the origin): araBAD; promoter of the L-arabinose operon of E. coli; the araC regulatory gene is transcribed in the opposite direction (Guzman et al., 1995)
>Addgene plasmid #111881 | pNAS1b split mCherry 14-3-3σ | addgene full sequence | sequence record 213491 | Addgene NGS Result
TACCTGACGCTTTTTATCGCAACTCTCTACTGTTTCTCCATACCCGTTTTTTGGGCTAACAGGAGGAATT
ACAT
[744 nt withheld, positions 75-818]
GAGCTCGGAGCGGCTGCAGGAGGAAGCGGAGGCGCGCTGAAGGGCGAGATCAAGCAGAGGCTGAAGCTGA
AGGACGGCGGCCACTACGACGCTGAGGTCAAGACCACCTACAAGGCCAAGAAGCCCGTGCAACTGCCCGG
CGCCTACAACGTCAACATCAAGTTGGACATCACCTCCCACAACGAGGACTACACCATCGTGGAACAGTAC
GAACGCGCCGAGGGCCGCCACTCCACCGGCGGCATGGACGAGCTGTACAAGCATCACCATCACCATCACT
AATTATAACAGCTCTTGGCTGTTTTGGCGGATGAGAGAAGATTTTCAGCCTGATACAGATTAAATCAGAA
CGCAGAAGCGGTCTGATAAAACAGAATTTGCCTGGCGGCAGTAGCGCGGTGGTCCCACCTGACCCCATGC
CGAACTCAGAAGTGAAACGCCGTAGCGCCGATGGTAGTGTGGGGTCTCCCCATGCGAGAGTAGGGAACTG
CCAGGCATCAAATAAAACGAAAGGCTCAGTCGAAAGACTGGGCCTTTCGTTTTATCTGTTGTTTGTCGGT
GAACGCTCTCCTGAGTAGGACAAATCCGCCGGGAGCGGATTTGAACGTTGCGAAGCAACGGCCCGGAGGG
TGGCGGGCAGGACGCCCGCCATAAACTGCCAGGCATCAAATTAAGCAGAAGGCCATCCTGACGGATGGCC
TTTTTGCGTTTCTACAAACTCCTCGAGTTCAAATATGTATCCGCTCATGAGACAATAACCCTGATAAATG
CTTCAATAATATTGAAAAAGGAAGAGTATGAGTATTCAACATTTCCGTGTCGCCCTTATTCCCTTTTTTG
CGGCATTTTGCCTTCCTGTTTTTGCTCACCCAGAAACGCTGGTGAAAGTAAAAGATGCTGAAGATCAGTT
GGGTGCACGAGTGGGTTACATCGAACTGGATCTCAACAGCGGTAAGATCCTTGAGAGTTTTCGCCCCGAA
GAACGTTTTCCAATGATGAGCACTTTTAAAGTTCTGCTATGTGGCGCGGTATTATCCCGTRTTGACGCCG
GGCAAGAGCAACTCGGTCGCCGCATACACTATTCTCAGAATGACTTGGTTGAGTACTCACCAGTCACAGA
AAAGCATCTTACGGATGGCATGACAGTAAGAGAATTATGCAGTGCTGCCATAACCATGAGTGATAACACT
GCGGCCAACTTACTTCTGACAACGATCGGAGGACCGAAGGAGCTAACCGCTTTTTTGCACAACATGGGGG
ATCATGTAACTCGCCTTGATCGTTGGGAACCGGAGCTGAATGAAGCCATACCAAACGACGAGCGTGACAC
CACGATGCCTGTAGCAATGGCAACAACGTTGCGCAAACTATTAACTGGCGAACTACTTACTCTAGCTTCC
CGGCAACAATTAATAGACTGGATGGAGGCGGATAAAGTTGCAGGACCACTTCTGCGCTCGGCCCTTCCGG
CTGGCTGGTTTATTGCTGATAAATCTGGAGCCGGTGAGCGTGGGTCTCGCGGTATCATTGCAGCACTGGG
GCCAGATGGTAAGCCCTCCCGTATCGTAGTTATCTACACGACGGGGAGTCAGGCAACTATGGATGAACGA
AATAGACAGATCGCTGAGATAGGTGCCTCACTGATTAAGCATTGGTAACTGTCAGACCAAGTTTACTCAT
ATATACTTTAGATTGATTTAAAACTTCATTTTTAATTTAAAAGGATCTAGGTGAAGATCCTTTTTGATAA
TCTCATGACCAAAATCCCTTAACGTGAGTTTTCGTTCCACTGAGCGAAGATCTTCCCTATCAGTGATAGA
GATTGACATCCCTATCAGTGATAGAGATACTGAGCACATCAGCAGGACGCACTGACCGAATTCATTAAAG
AGGAGAAAGGTTCCATGGCATCCGTGAGCAAGGGCGAGGAGGATAACATGGCCATCATCAAGGAGTTCAT
GCGCTTCAAGGTGCACATGGAGGGCTCCGTGAACGGCCACGAGTTCGAGATCGAGGGCGAGGGCGAGGGC
CGCCCCTACGAGGGCACCCAGACCGCCAAGCTGAAGGTGACCAAGGGTGGCCCCCTGCCCTTCGCCTGGG
ACATCCTGTCCCCTCAGTTCATGTACGGCTCCAAGGCCTACGTGAAGCACCCCGCCGACATCCCCGACTA
CTTGAAGCTGTCCTTCCCCGAGGGCTTCAAGTGGGAGCGCGTGATGAACTTCGAGGACGGCGGCGTGGTG
ACCGTGACCCAGGACTCCTCCCTGCAGGACGGCGAGTTCATCTACAAGGTGAAGCTGCGCGGCACCAACT
TCCCCTCCGACGGCCCCGTAATGCAGAAGAAGACCATGGGCTGGGAGGCCTCCTCCGAGCGGATGTACCC
CGAGGACGGTGGCTCTGGCTCTGGGTCGACTGGTGGTACCGGCGCCAAATCTGACAAGCTTTAACAGCTG
ATTAAGCTACATGGTACGCGTGCTGCCAGGCATCAAATAAAACGAAAGGCTCAGTCGAAAGACTGGGCCT
TTCGTTTTATCTGTTGTTTGTCGGTGAACGCTCTCCTGAGTAGGACAAATCCGCCGCCCTCCTAGGATCA
GCGCTAGCGGAGTGTATACTGGCTTACTATGTTGGCACTGATGAGGGTGTCAGTGAAGTGCTTCATGTGG
CAGGAGAAAAAAGGCTGCACCGGTGCGTCAGCAGAATATGTGATACAGGATATATTCCGCTTCCTCGCTC
ACTGACTCGCTACGCTCGGTCGTTCGACTGCGGCGAGCGGAAATGGCTTACGAACGGGGCGGAGATTTCC
TGGAAGATGCCAGGAAGATACTTAACAGGGAAGTGAGAGGGCCGCGGCAAAGCCGTTTTTCCATAGGCTC
CGCCCCCCTGACAAGCATCACGAAATCTGACGCTCAAATCAGTGGTGGCGAAACCCGACAGGACTATAAA
GATACCAGGCGTTTCCCCCTGGCGGCTCCCTCGTGCGCTCTCCTGTTCCTGCCTTTCGGTTTACCGGTGT
CATTCCGCTGTTATGGCCGCGTTTGTCTCATTCCACGCCTGACACTCAGTTCCGGGTAGGCAGTTCGCTC
CAAGCTGGACTGTATGCACGAACCCCCCGTTCAGTCCGACCGCTGCGCCTTATCCGGTAACTATCGTCTT
GAGTCCAACCCGGAAAGACATGCAAAAGCACCACTGGCAGCAGCCACTGGTAATTGATTTAGAGGAGTTA
GTCTTGAAGTCATGCGCCGGTTAAGGCTAAACTGAAAGGACAAGTTTTGGTGACTGCGCTCCTCCAAGCC
AGTTACCTCGGTTCAAAGAGTTGGTAGCTCAGAGAACCTTCGAAAAACCGCCCTGCAAGGCGGTTTTTTC
GTTTTCAGAGCAAGAGATTACGCGCAGACCAAAACGATCTCAAGAAGATCATCTTATTAACTGCAGAGAT
CAATTCGCGCGCGAAGGCGAAGCGGCATGCTGCATAATGTGCCTGTCAAATGGACGAAGCAGGGATTCTG
CAAACCCTATGCTACTCCGTCAAGCCGTCAATTGTCTGATTCGTTACCAATTATGACAACTTGACGGCTA
CATCATTCACTTTTTCTTCACAACCGGCACGGAACTCGCTCGGGCTGGCCCCGGTGCATTTTTTAAATAC
CCGCGAGAAATAGAGTTGATCGTCAAAACCAACATTGCGACCGACGGTGGCGATAGGCATCCGGGTGGTG
CTCAAAAGCAGCTTCGCCTGGCTGATACGTTGGTCCTCGCGCCAGCTTAAGACGCTAATCCCTAACTGCT
GGCGGAAAAGATGTGACAGACGCGACGGCGACAAGCAAACATGCTGTGCGACGCTGGCGATATCAAAATT
GCTGTCTGCCAGGTGATCGCTGATGTACTGACAAGCCTCGCGTACCCGATTATCCATCGGTGGATGGAGC
GACTCGTTAATCGCTTCCATGCGCCGCAGTAACAATTGCTCAAGCAGATTTATCGCCAGCAGCTCCGAAT
AGCGCCCTTCCCCTTGCCCGGCGTTAATGATTTGCCCAAACAGGTCGCTGAAATGCGGCTGGTGCGCTTC
ATCCGGGCGAAAGAACCCCGTATTGGCAAATATTGACGGCCAGTTAAGCCATTCATGCCAGTAGGCGCGC
GGACGAAAGTAAACCCACTGGTGATACCATTCGCGAGCCTCCGGATGACGACCGTAGTGATGAATCTCTC
CTGGCGGGAACAGCAAAATATCACCCGGTCGGCAAACAAATTCTCGTCCCTGATTTTTCACCACCCCCTG
ACCGCGAATGGTGAGATTGAGAATATAACCTTTCATTCCCAGCGGTCGGTCGATAAAAAAATCGAGATAA
CCGTTGGCCTCAATCGGCGTTAAACCCGCCACCAGATGGGCATTAAACGAGTATCCCGGCAGCAGGGGAT
CATTTTGCGCTTCAGCCATACTTTTCATACTCCCGCCATTCAGAGAAGAAACCAATTGTCCATATTGCAT
CAGACATTGCCGTCACTGCGTCTTTTACTGGCTCTTCTCGCTAACCAAACCGGTAACCCCGCTTATTAAA
AGCATTCTGTAACAAAGCGGGACCAAAGCCATGACAAAAACGCGTAACAAAAGTGTCTATAATCACGGCA
GAAAAGTCCACATTGATTATTTGCACGGCGTCACACTTTGCTATGCCATAGCATTTTTATCCATAAGATT
AGCGGATCC
